>Addgene plasmid #43766 | IV-GAT | depositor partial sequence | sequence record 59031 | IV-GAT sequence 279 bps
CGTCTCGACTCACCCCAGAGCAGGTCGTGGCAATCGCGAGCAATAACGGCGGAAAACAGGCTTTGGAAAC
GGTGCAGAGGCTCCTTCCAGTGCTGTGCCAAGCGCACGGCCTCACCCCAGAGCAGGTCGTGGCAATCGCC
TCCAACATTGGCGGGAAACAGGCACTCGAGACTGTCCAGCGCCTGCTTCCCGTGCTGTGCCAAGCGCACG
GATTAACCCCAGAGCAGGTCGTGGCCATTGCCTCGAATGGAGGGGGCAGACCCGCACTGGAGAGAGACG
