>Addgene plasmid #43766 | IV-GAT | addgene partial sequence | sequence record 62176 | M13-F20 5'-TGTAAAACGACGGCCAGT-3'
CTATAGGGCGAATTGGGCCCTCTAGATGCATGCTCGAGCGGCCGCCAGTGTGATGGATATCTGCAGAATT
CGCCCTTATATAGATGCCGTCCTAGCGCGTCTCGACTCACCCCAGAGCAGGTCGTGGCAATCGCGAGCAA
TAACGGCGGAAAACAGGCTTTGGAAACGGTGCAGAGGCTCCTTCCAGTGCTGTGCCAAGCGCACGGCCTC
ACCCCAGAGCAGGTCGTGGCAATCGCCTCCAACATTGGCGGGAAACAGGCACTCGAGACTGTCCAGCGCC
TGCTTCCCGTGCTGTGCCAAGCGCACGGATTAACCCCAGAGCAGGTCGTGGCCATTGCCTCGAATGGAGG
GGGCAGACCCGCACTGGAGAGAGACGTGGGCACAGGAAAGATACTTAAGGGCGAATTCCAGCACACTGGC
GGCCGTTACTAGTGGATCCGAGCTCGGTACCAAGCTTGATGCATAGCTTGAGTATTCTATAGTGTCACCT
AAATAGCTTGGCGTAATCATGGTCATAGCTGTTTCCTGTGTGAAATTGTTATCCGCTCACAATTCCACAC
AACATACGAGCCGGAAGCATAAAGTGTAAAGCCTGGGGTGCCTAATGAGTGAGCTAACTCACATTAATTG
CGTTGCGCTCACTGCCCGCTTTCCAGTCGGGAAACCTGTCGTGCCAGCTGCATTAATGAATCGGCCAACG
CGCGGGGAGAGGCGGTTTGCGTATTGGGCGCTCTTCCGCTTCCTCGCTCACTGACTCGCTGCGCTCGGTC
GTTCGGCTGCGGCGAGCGGTATCAGCTCACTCAAAGGCGGTAATACGGTTATCCACAGAATCAGGGGATA
ACGCAGGAAA
