[The description below was written by a language model from this plasmid's Addgene catalogue record.]
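Description:
IV-GAT is a bacterial cloning plasmid built on the commercial pCRII-TOPO backbone (about 4 kb without insert), carrying a 279 bp synthetic insert introduced by TOPO cloning. It is maintained at high copy number in E. coli and is selectable with both ampicillin and kanamycin, reflecting the two resistance markers of this backbone. No feature table is provided, so other backbone elements are not itemised. The listed sequencing primers (T7 on the 5′ side and M13 reverse on the 3′ side) show that the insert sits between the standard priming sites flanking the TOPO cloning site. The plasmid is a storage and propagation vector only. The record describes no expression cassette, eukaryotic promoter, tag or reporter associated with the insert.

The insert is named only "IV-GAT" and described as synthetic. The record does not spell out its composition. The associated publication describes a TALEN genome-editing system for generating human stem cell-based disease models, so this plasmid is most plausibly one member of a library of pre-assembled building blocks used to construct custom TALE repeat arrays. Under that reading, the name suggests a module for position IV of the assembly whose repeats recognise the triplet G-A-T, and the insert size is broadly consistent with roughly three TALE repeat units. This interpretation is an inference from the name, size and publication context and is not stated in the catalogue fields. In such a scheme, the fragment would be combined with modules for other positions to build a full DNA-binding domain, which is then joined to a nuclease in a separate expression vector.
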