Addgene plasmid #43766: IV-GAT
Depositing lab: Chad Cowan & Kiran Musunuru. Depositing organization: Harvard University. Publication: A TALEN Genome-Editing System for Generating Human Stem Cell-Based Disease Models. Ding Q, Lee YK, Schaefer EA, Peters DT, Veres A, Kim K, Kuperwasser N, Motola DL, Meissner TB, Hendriks WT, Trevisan M, Gupta RM, Moisan A, Banks E, Friesen M, Schinzel RT, Xia F, Tang A, Xia Y, Figueroa E, Wann A, Ahfeldt T, Daheron L, Zhang F, Rubin LL, Peng LF, Chung RT, Musunuru K, Cowan CA. Cell Stem Cell. 2012 Dec 12. pii: S1934-5909(12)00645-5. doi: 10.1016/j.stem.2012.11.011. PubMed 23246482.
Backbone
  Vector backbone: pCRII-TOPO
  Backbone manufacturer: Invitrogen
  Backbone size w/o insert (bp): 3973
  Vector type: Bacterial Cloning
Growth in bacteria
  Bacterial resistance: Ampicillin and Kanamycin, 100 & 50 μg/mL
  Growth temperature: 37°C
  Growth strain: Top10
  Copy number: High Copy
Gene/Insert
  Gene/Insert name: IV-GAT
  Species: Synthetic
  Insert size (bp): 279
  Cloning method: TOPO Cloning
  Sequencing primers: 5′ T7; 3′ M13-rev
Terms and licenses: Academic/Nonprofit Terms; Industry Terms: Not Available to Industry
How to cite: IV-GAT was a gift from Chad Cowan & Kiran Musunuru (Addgene plasmid # 43766 ; http://n2t.net/addgene:43766 ; RRID:Addgene_43766)
